Addgene plasmid #172487: pET28a_His-TEV-EiCsm6
Purpose: Bacterial expression of codon-optimized His-EiCsm6 with a TEV protease cleavage site.
Depositing lab: Jennifer Doudna. Depositing organization: University of California, Berkeley. Publication: Accelerated RNA detection using tandem CRISPR nucleases. Liu TY, Knott GJ, Smock DCJ, Desmarais JJ, Son S, Bhuiya A, Jakhanwal S, Prywes N, Agrawal S, Diaz de Leon Derby M, Switz NA, Armstrong M, Harris AR, Charles EJ, Thornton BW, Fozouni P, Shu J, Stephens SI, Kumar GR, Zhao C, Mok A, Iavarone AT, Escajeda AM, McIntosh R, Kim S, Dugan EJ, Pollard KS, Tan MX, Ott M, Fletcher DA, Lareau LF, Hsu PD, Savage DF, Doudna JA. Nat Chem Biol. 2021 Sep;17(9):982-988. doi: 10.1038/s41589-021-00842-2. Epub 2021 Aug 5. PubMed 34354262.
Backbone
  Vector backbone: pET28a
  Total vector size (bp): 6604
  Vector type: Bacterial Expression
Growth in bacteria
  Bacterial resistance: Kanamycin, 50 μg/mL
  Growth temperature: 37°C
  Growth strain: DH5alpha
  Copy number: Unknown
Gene/Insert
  Gene/Insert name: Enterococcus italicus Csm6 (codon optimized) (alt names: EiCsm6; csm6)
  Species: Synthetic
  Promoter: T7 promoter and lac operator
  Tag / fusion protein: His6 (N terminal on backbone)
  Cloning method: Restriction Enzyme; 5′ cloning site NdeI (not destroyed); 3′ cloning site HindIII (not destroyed)
  Sequencing primers: 5′ TAATACGACTCACTATAGGG; 3′ TGCTAGTTATTGCTCAGCGG
Resource information
  A portion of this plasmid was derived from a plasmid made by: GenScript
Terms and licenses: Academic/Nonprofit Terms; Industry Terms: Not Available to Industry
Depositor comments: Genscript synthesized the EiCsm6 gene fragment and cloned it into the pET28a vector. Please visit https://www.medrxiv.org/content/10.1101/2021.03.19.21253328v1 for medRxiv preprint.
How to cite: pET28a_His-TEV-EiCsm6 was a gift from Jennifer Doudna (Addgene plasmid # 172487 ; http://n2t.net/addgene:172487 ; RRID:Addgene_172487)
