[The description below was written by a language model from this plasmid's Addgene catalogue record and pLannotate feature annotations shown in this document.]
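Description:
pET28a_His-TEV-EiCsm6 is a bacterial expression plasmid of about 6.6 kb built on the pET28a backbone, designed to produce recombinant Csm6 from Enterococcus italicus in E. coli. It is maintained through a ColE1/pBR322-type origin accompanied by the rop gene and the bom mobility region, and is selected with kanamycin via the aph(3')-Ia aminoglycoside phosphotransferase gene. An f1 phage origin is also present, and short tetracycline-resistance fragments flanking lacI are non-functional remnants of the pBR322 lineage.

The payload is a synthetic, codon-optimized EiCsm6 open reading frame, commercially synthesized and cloned between NdeI and HindIII sites that remain intact. Transcription is driven by the T7 promoter under control of an adjacent lac operator, with the plasmid-borne lacI gene supplying repressor so that expression stays off until induced with IPTG in a host that provides T7 RNA polymerase. A T7 gene 10 ribosome binding site directs translation, and the T7 terminator closes the unit. Upstream of the coding sequence lie an N-terminal His6 tag and a TEV protease recognition site (detected in the annotation as fragments of a composite tag), allowing nickel-affinity purification followed by tag removal. The annotation also picks up a His-tag fragment downstream of the insert, which corresponds to the optional C-terminal tag of pET28a; the record lists only the N-terminal tag, so whether this is translated is not stated.

Csm6 is a single-strand-specific endoribonuclease of type III CRISPR systems whose activity is stimulated by cyclic oligoadenylates, maximally by cyclic hexaadenylate. The purified protein was used in work on accelerated RNA detection with tandem CRISPR nucleases.
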