Features (pLannotate 1.2.2; 21 found; start..end, strand, type, name):
      1..19      +  promoter       T7 promoter: promoter for bacteriophage T7 RNA polymerase
     20..44      +  protein_bind   lac operator: The lac repressor binds to the lac operator to inhibit transcription in E. coli. This inhibition can be relieved by adding lactose or isopropyl-β-D-thiogalactopyranoside (IPTG). lac repressor encoded by lacI
     59..81      +  RBS            RBS: efficient ribosome binding site from bacteriophage T7 gene 10 (Olins and Rangwala, 1989)
    100..116     +  CDS            capTEV™ (fragment): composite tag for in vivo biotinylation, TEV protease cleavage, and 6xHis tagging
    126..146     +  CDS            capTEV™ (fragment): composite tag for in vivo biotinylation, TEV protease cleavage, and 6xHis tagging
    151..1440    +  CDS            csm6: CSM6_ENTI1 - Experimental evidence at protein level: Swiss-Prot protein existence level 1. A single-strand-specific endoribonuclease (ssRNase) (PubMed:28722012). Activity is stimulated by cyclic oligoadenylates (cOA); maximal stimulation is seen with cyclic hexaadenylate (cA6) (PubMed:28722012). From Enterococcus italicus (strain DSM 15952 / CCUG 50447 / LMG 22039 / TP 1.5).
   1465..1482    +  CDS            9xHis (fragment): 9xHis affinity tag
   1492..1541    +  CDS            SET1 (fragment): solubility-enhancement tag derived from T7 phage gene 10B
   1549..1596    +  terminator     T7 terminator: transcription terminator for bacteriophage T7 RNA polymerase
   1633..2061    +  rep_origin     f1 ori (sequence partly withheld): f1 bacteriophage origin of replication; arrow indicates direction of (+) strand synthesis
   2114..2171    +  promoter       AmpR promoter (fragment): bla
   2180..2995    -  CDS            KanR: aminoglycoside phosphotransferase; aph(3')-Ia; confers resistance to kanamycin in bacteria or G418 (Geneticin®) in eukaryotes
   3117..3705    +  rep_origin     ori: high-copy-number ColE1/pMB1/pBR322/pUC origin of replication
   3891..4030    -  misc_feature   bom: basis of mobility region from pBR322
   4132..4323    -  CDS            rop: Rop protein, which maintains plasmids at low copy number; rop
   4340..4720    +  CDS            YPB1_ECOLX: Protein predicted: Swiss-Prot protein existence level 4. From Escherichia coli.
   4792..5083    -  CDS            TcR (fragment): tetracycline efflux protein; tet; confers resistance to tetracycline
   5098..5119    -  protein_bind   CAP binding site: CAP binding activates transcription in the presence of cAMP. E. coli catabolite activator protein
   5132..6214    -  CDS            lacI: lac repressor; lacI; The lac repressor binds to the lac operator to inhibit transcription in E. coli. This inhibition can be relieved by adding lactose or isopropyl-β-D-thiogalactopyranoside (IPTG).
   6215..6292    -  promoter       lacI promoter: lacI
   6300..6579    -  CDS            TcR (fragment): tetracycline efflux protein; tet; confers resistance to tetracycline
>Addgene plasmid #172487 | pET28a_His-TEV-EiCsm6 | addgene full sequence | sequence record 339969 | Addgene NGS Result
TAATACGACTCACTATAGGGGAATTGTGAGCGGATAACAATTCCCCTCTAGAAATAATTTTGTTTAACTT
TAAGAAGGAGATATACCATGGGCAGCAGCCATCATCATCATCATCACAGCAGCGGCGAGAATCTTTATTT
TCAGGGCCATATGAAAATTCTATTTTCACCCATAGGAAATACGGACCCGTGGCGTAACGACCGCGACGGC
GCAATGCTGCACATTGTTCGTCACTATCAGCCAGACAGAGTCGTGCTGTTTTTCACCGAGAGCATCTGGC
AGGGTAATCAGCATTTTAGCGGCCAGCAAGCGTTTGATTGGGTTAAGATTATCCAAAGTATCAACGAGAA
CTGCCAAATCGAAATCAAGTGCGATACTATTGAAGTTGAGAACGACTTTGACGCATATAAGGACCTGTTC
CACCAGTACTTGGTGGAGGAAAAACGTAAATACCCGAATGCGGAAATTTTCCTGAATGTTACCTCTGGTA
CACCGCAGATGGAAACCACCCTGTGTCTGGAATACGTAACCTATCCCGACAAGATGCGTTGCATTCAGGT
TAGCACCCCGCTGAAAACGAGCAATGCTAAAACCAAATATGCTCAGGCTGATTGTCAAGAGGTTGATTTG
GAGATTGTTAATGAGGAAGAGAGCCAGCAGCCGAGCCGTTGCCATAAAATCGCCATCCTGAGCTTCCGCG
AAGCCATCGTCCGTAACCAGATTAAGTCCCTGCTGGACAATTATGATTATGAAGCCGCGTTACAACTGGT
TGCGTCGCAAAAGAGCTTCCGTAACGGCAAAGAGATCCGCAAGAAGCTGAAAGAGTTGATTGATGACATC
AAAATGCATCGTGTTTTCAGCTATCTTATCAAGCAGTACCCGCGTAACGAGAAGCTGCAGAAAGCGCTGT
TGCACACCATTTTGTTAGAAATGCGTCACCAACGTGGTGATATCGCGGAAACTCTGATCCGTGTGAAATC
CATCGCGGAATATATCGTGGAGCAGTACATTCAAAAAAACTACCCGTACCTGATCATTTATAAAGAAGAT
AAGCCGTACTTCAACGTGTCCTACAGCCAAGAGCTGACCGAATCTTACTTGGCGCTGATGGATTCACGCA
ACAAGAAGACGAACAAGAAGATGACCGTCGATAGCCTGGACCGTATTCTCGGTTTTCCGGCATACCGCGA
CTTCCTGCAACTGCTCGAGGCGTCGAACGAAATGACGAACGAGATGAATAAGGTCAATGAGATTAACAAC
CTGCGTAATAAAGTTGCACATAATTTAGACTCTCTGAATCTCGACCGCGATAAAAACGGCCGTAAGATCA
CCAACGCTGTGACCGCAGTGCGCACCATGCTGTTGGCGGTGTTCCCGGAAGTGCAGGAGAACGACTTCCA
CTACCTTAAACAATTTAACCAATCCATAAAGGAGTTGCTCTAAAAGCTTGCGGCCGCACTCGAGCACCAC
CACCACCACCACTGAGATCCGGCTGCTAACAAAGCCCGAAAGGAAGCTGAGTTGGCTGCTGCCACCGCTG
AGCAATAACTAGCATAACCCCTTGGGGCCTCTAAACGGGTCTTGAGGGGTTTTTTGCTGAAAGGAGGAAC
TATATCCGGATTGGCGAATGGG
[124 nt withheld, positions 1633-1756]
C
[91 nt withheld, positions 1758-1848]
A
[49 nt withheld, positions 1850-1898]
CCTTTGACGTTGGAGTCCACGTTCTTT
[37 nt withheld, positions 1926-1962]
ACCCTATCTCGGTCTATTCTTTTGATTTATAAGGGATTTTGCCGATTTCGGCCTATTGGTTAAAAAATGA
GCTGATTTAACAAAAATTTAACGCGAATTTTAACAAAATATTAACGCTTACAATTTAGGTGGCACTTTTC
GGGGAAATGTGCGCGGAACCCCTATTTGTTTATTTTTCTAAATACATTCAAATATGTATCCGCTCATGAA
TTAATTCTTAGAAAAACTCATCGAGCATCAAATGAAACTGCAATTTATTCATATCAGGATTATCAATACC
ATATTTTTGAAAAAGCCGTTTCTGTAATGAAGGAGAAAACTCACCGAGGCAGTTCCATAGGATGGCAAGA
TCCTGGTATCGGTCTGCGATTCCGACTCGTCCAACATCAATACAACCTATTAATTTCCCCTCGTCAAAAA
TAAGGTTATCAAGTGAGAAATCACCATGAGTGACGACTGAATCCGGTGAGAATGGCAAAAGTTTATGCAT
TTCTTTCCAGACTTGTTCAACAGGCCAGCCATTACGCTCGTCATCAAAATCACTCGCATCAACCAAACCG
TTATTCATTCGTGATTGCGCCTGAGCGAGACGAAATACGCGATCGCTGTTAAAAGGACAATTACAAACAG
GAATCGAATGCAACCGGCGCAGGAACACTGCCAGCGCATCAACAATATTTTCACCTGAATCAGGATATTC
TTCTAATACCTGGAATGCTGTTTTCCCGGGGATCGCAGTGGTGAGTAACCATGCATCATCAGGAGTACGG
ATAAAATGCTTGATGGTCGGAAGAGGCATAAATTCCGTCAGCCAGTTTAGTCTGACCATCTCATCTGTAA
CATCATTGGCAACGCTACCTTTGCCATGTTTCAGAAACAACTCTGGCGCATCGGGCTTCCCATACAATCG
ATAGATTGTCGCACCTGATTGCCCGACATTATCGCGAGCCCATTTATACCCATATAAATCAGCATCCATG
TTGGAATTTAATCGCGGCCTAGAGCAAGACGTTTCCCGTTGAATATGGCTCATAACACCCCTTGTATTAC
TGTTTATGTAAGCAGACAGTTTTATTGTTCATGACCAAAATCCCTTAACGTGAGTTTTCGTTCCACTGAG
CGTCAGACCCCGTAGAAAAGATCAAAGGATCTTCTTGAGATCCTTTTTTTCTGCGCGTAATCTGCTGCTT
GCAAACAAAAAAACCACCGCTACCAGCGGTGGTTTGTTTGCCGGATCAAGAGCTACCAACTCTTTTTCCG
AAGGTAACTGGCTTCAGCAGAGCGCAGATACCAAATACTGTCCTTCTAGTGTAGCCGTAGTTAGGCCACC
ACTTCAAGAACTCTGTAGCACCGCCTACATACCTCGCTCTGCTAATCCTGTTACCAGTGGCTGCTGCCAG
TGGCGATAAGTCGTGTCTTACCGGGTTGGACTCAAGACGATAGTTACCGGATAAGGCGCAGCGGTCGGGC
TGAACGGGGGGTTCGTGCACACAGCCCAGCTTGGAGCGAACGACCTACACCGAACTGAGATACCTACAGC
GTGAGCTATGAGAAAGCGCCACGCTTCCCGAAGGGAGAAAGGCGGACAGGTATCCGGTAAGCGGCAGGGT
CGGAACAGGAGAGCGCACGAGGGAGCTTCCAGGGGGAAACGCCTGGTATCTTTATAGTCCTGTCGGGTTT
CGCCACCTCTGACTTGAGCGTCGATTTTTGTGATGCTCGTCAGGGGGGCGGAGCCTATGGAAAAACGCCA
GCAACGCGGCCTTTTTACGGTTCCTGGCCTTTTGCTGGCCTTTTGCTCACATGTTCTTTCCTGCGTTATC
CCCTGATTCTGTGGATAACCGTATTACCGCCTTTGAGTGAGCTGATACCGCTCGCCGCAGCCGAACGACC
GAGCGCAGCGAGTCAGTGAGCGAGGAAGCGGAAGAGCGCCTGATGCGGTATTTTCTCCTTACGCATCTGT
GCGGTATTTCACACCGCAATGGTGCACTCTCAGTACAATCTGCTCTGATGCCGCATAGTTAAGCCAGTAT
ACACTCCGCTATCGCTACGTGACTGGGTCATGGCTGCGCCCCGACACCCGCCAACACCCGCTGACGCGCC
CTGACGGGCTTGTCTGCTCCCGGCATCCGCTTACAGACAAGCTGTGACCGTCTCCGGGAGCTGCATGTGT
CAGAGGTTTTCACCGTCATCACCGAAACGCGCGAGGCAGCTGCGGTAAAGCTCATCAGCGTGGTCGTGAA
GCGATTCACAGATGTCTGCCTGTTCATCCGCGTCCAGCTCGTTGAGTTTCTCCAGAAGCGTTAATGTCTG
GCTTCTGATAAAGCGGGCCATGTTAAGGGCGGTTTTTTCCTGTTTGGTCACTGATGCCTCCGTGTAAGGG
GGATTTCTGTTCATGGGGGTAATGATACCGATGAAACGAGAGAGGATGCTCACGATACGGGTTACTGATG
ATGAACATGCCCGGTTACTGGAACGTTGTGAGGGTAAACAACTGGCGGTATGGATGCGGCGGGACCAGAG
AAAAATCACTCAGGGTCAATGCCAGCGCTTCGTTAATACAGATGTAGGTGTTCCACAGGGTAGCCAGCAG
CATCCTGCGATGCAGATCCGGAACATAATGGTGCAGGGCGCTGACTTCCGCGTTTCCAGACTTTACGAAA
CACGGAAACCGAAGACCATTCATGTTGTTGCTCAGGTCGCAGACGTTTTGCAGCAGCAGTCGCTTCACGT
TCGCTCGCGTATCGGTGATTCATTCTGCTAACCAGTAAGGCAACCCCGCCAGCCTAGCCGGGTCCTCAAC
GACAGGAGCACGATCATGCGCACCCGTGGGGCCGCCATGCCGGCGATAATGGCCTGCTTCTCGCCGAAAC
GTTTGGTGGCGGGACCAGTGACGAAGGCTTGAGCGAGGGCGTGCAAGATTCCGAATACCGCAAGCGACAG
GCCGATCATCGTCGCGCTCCAGCGAAAGCGGTCCTCGCCGAAAATGACCCAGAGCGCTGCCGGCACCTGT
CCTACGAGTTGCATGATAAAGAAGACAGTCATAAGTGCGGCGACGATAGTCATGCCCCGCGCCCACCGGA
AGGAGCTGACTGGGTTGAAGGCTCTCAAGGGCATCGGTCGAGATCCCGGTGCCTAATGAGTGAGCTAACT
TACATTAATTGCGTTGCGCTCACTGCCCGCTTTCCAGTCGGGAAACCTGTCGTGCCAGCTGCATTAATGA
ATCGGCCAACGCGCGGGGAGAGGCGGTTTGCGTATTGGGCGCCAGGGTGGTTTTTCTTTTCACCAGTGAG
ACGGGCAACAGCTGATTGCCCTTCACCGCCTGGCCCTGAGAGAGTTGCAGCAAGCGGTCCACGCTGGTTT
GCCCCAGCAGGCGAAAATCCTGTTTGATGGTGGTTAACGGCGGGATATAACATGAGCTGTCTTCGGTATC
GTCGTATCCCACTACCGAGATATCCGCACCAACGCGCAGCCCGGACTCGGTAATGGCGCGCATTGCGCCC
AGCGCCATCTGATCGTTGGCAACCAGCATCGCAGTGGGAACGATGCCCTCATTCAGCATTTGCATGGTTT
GTTGAAAACCGGACATGGCACTCCAGTCGCCTTCCCGTTCCGCTATCGGCTGAATTTGATTGCGAGTGAG
ATATTTATGCCAGCCAGCCAGACGCAGACGCGCCGAGACAGAACTTAATGGGCCCGCTAACAGCGCGATT
TGCTGGTGACCCAATGCGACCAGATGCTCCACGCCCAGTCGCGTACCGTCTTCATGGGAGAAAATAATAC
TGTTGATGGGTGTCTGGTCAGAGACATCAAGAAATAACGCCGGAACATTAGTGCAGGCAGCTTCCACAGC
AATGGCATCCTGGTCATCCAGCGGATAGTTAATGATCAGCCCACTGACGCGTTGCGCGAGAAGATTGTGC
ACCGCCGCTTTACAGGCTTCGACGCCGCTTCGTTCTACCATCGACACCACCACGCTGGCACCCAGTTGAT
CGGCGCGAGATTTAATCGCCGCGACAATTTGCGACGGCGCGTGCAGGGCCAGACTGGAGGTGGCAACGCC
AATCAGCAACGACTGTTTGCCCGCCAGTTGTTGTGCCACGCGGTTGGGAATGTAATTCAGCTCCGCCATC
GCCGCTTCCACTTTTTCCCGCGTTTTCGCAGAAACGTGGCTGGCCTGGTTCACCACGCGGGAAACGGTCT
GATAAGAGACACCGGCATACTCTGCGACATCGTATAACGTTACTGGTTTCACATTCACCACCCTGAATTG
ACTCTCTTCCGGGCGCTATCATGCCATACCGCGAAAGGTTTTGCGCCATTCGATGGTGTCCGGGATCTCG
ACGCTCTCCCTTATGCGACTCCTGCATTAGGAAGCAGCCCAGTAGTAGGTTGAGGCCGTTGAGCACCGCC
GCCGCAAGGAATGGTGCATGCAAGGAGATGGCGCCCAACAGTCCCCCGGCCACGGGGCCTGCCACCATAC
CCACGCCGAAACAAGCGCTCATGAGCCCGAAGTGGCGAGCCCGATCTTCCCCATCGGTGATGTCGGCGAT
ATAGGCGCCAGCAACCGCACCTGTGGCGCCGGTGATGCCGGCCACGATGCGTCCGGCGTAGAGGATCGAG
ATCTCGATCCCGCGAAAT
